Addgene plasmid #20058: pMB413a
Depositing lab: Stephen Sligar. Depositing organization: University of Illinois at Urbana-Champaign. Publication: High-level expression of sperm whale myoglobin in Escherichia coli. Springer BA, Sligar SG. Proc Natl Acad Sci U S A. 1987 Dec . 84(24):8961-5. 10.1073/pnas.84.24.8961 PubMed 3321062.
Backbone
  Vector backbone: pUC19
  Backbone size w/o insert (bp): 2646
  Vector type: Bacterial Expression
Growth in bacteria
  Bacterial resistance: Ampicillin, 100 μg/mL
  Growth temperature: 37°C
  Growth strain: DH5alpha
  Growth instructions: DH5alpha
  Copy number: High Copy
Gene/Insert
  Gene/Insert name: Sperm Whale Myoglobin
  Species: Physeter macrocephalus (Sperm Whale)
  Insert size (bp): 507
  Cloning method: Restriction Enzyme; 5′ cloning site PstI (not destroyed); 3′ cloning site KpnI (not destroyed)
  Sequencing primers: 5′ M13F; 3′ M13R
Terms and licenses: Academic/Nonprofit Terms; Industry Terms: Not Available to Industry
How to cite: pMB413a was a gift from Stephen Sligar (Addgene plasmid # 20058 ; http://n2t.net/addgene:20058 ; RRID:Addgene_20058)
