[The description below was written by a language model from this plasmid's Addgene catalogue record.]
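Description:
pMB413a is a bacterial expression plasmid built on the pUC19 backbone (about 2.6 kb without insert) that carries the coding sequence for sperm whale (Physeter macrocephalus) myoglobin. As a pUC-derived vector it is maintained at high copy number in Escherichia coli and is selected with ampicillin; the record lists DH5alpha as the propagation strain. The roughly 507 bp myoglobin insert was placed in the pUC19 polylinker by restriction cloning between PstI at the 5′ end and KpnI at the 3′ end. Both sites remain intact, so the insert can be excised or replaced as a cassette. The insert is flanked by the standard M13 forward and reverse primer sites, which can be used to verify its sequence.

The record does not state which promoter drives expression, nor does it list any fusion tags, ribosome binding site details or other regulatory elements, and no feature table is provided. pUC19 normally carries the lac promoter upstream of its polylinker, but whether myoglobin transcription in this construct depends on it cannot be confirmed from the catalogue fields. The associated publication title describes high-level expression of sperm whale myoglobin in E. coli, which indicates that the plasmid is intended for recombinant production of this heme protein in bacteria. Such a plasmid typically supplies protein for biochemical, spectroscopic and structural studies, and the cloned gene can serve as a template for generating myoglobin variants by mutagenesis, although the record does not specify these downstream applications.
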