>Addgene plasmid #20058 | pMB413a | depositor partial sequence | sequence record 9452 | Author sequence
CTGCAGATAACTAACTAAAGGAGAACAACAACAATGGTTCTGTCTGAAGGTGAATGGCAGCTGGTTCTGC
ATGTTTGGGCTAAAGTTGAAGCTGACGTCGCTGGTCATGGTCAGGACATCTTGATTCGACTGTTCAAATC
TCATCCGGAAACTCTGGAAAAATTCGATCGTTTCAAACATCTGAAAACTGAAGCTGAAATGAAAGCTTCT
GAAGATCTGAAAAAACATGGTGTTACCGTGTTAACTGCCCTAGGTGCTATCCTTAAGAAAAAAGGGCATC
ATGAAGCTGAGCTCAAACCGCTTGCGCAATCGCATGCTACTAAACATAAGATCCCGATCAAATACCTGGA
ATTCATCTCTGAAGCGATCATCCATGTTCTGCATTCTAGACATCCAGGTAACTTCGGTGCTGACGCTCAG
GGTGCTATGAACAAAGCTCTCGAGCTGTTCCGTAAAGATATCGCTGCTAAGTACAAAGAACTGGGTTACC
AGGGTTAATGAGGTACC
