>Addgene plasmid #20058 | pMB413a | addgene partial sequence | sequence record 25786 | M13_pUC_rev
CACNNACANAATTCGCCAGCTCTGCAGATAACTAACTAAAGGAGAACAACAACAATGGTTCTGTCTGAAG
GTGAATGGCAGCTGGTTCTGCATGTTTGGGCTAAAGTTGAAGCTGACGTCGCTGGTCATGGTCAGGACAT
CTTGATTCGACTGTTCAAATCTCATCCGGAAACTCTGGAAAAATTCGATCGTTTCAAACATCTGAAAACT
GAAGCTGAAATGAAAGCTTCTGAAGATCTGAAAAAACATGGTGTTACCGTGTTAACTGCCCTAGGTGCTA
TCCTTAAGAAAAAAGGGCATCATGAAGCTGAGCTCAAACCGCTTGCGCAATCGCATGCTACTAAACATAA
GATCCCGATCAAATACCTGGAATTCATCTCTGAAGCGATCATCCATGTTCTGCATTCTAGACATCCAGGT
AACTTCGGTGCTGACGCTCAGGGTGCTATGAACAAAGCTCTCGAGCTGTTCCGTAAAGATATCGCTGCTA
AGTACAAAGAACTGGGTTACCAGGGTTAATGAGGTACCGGGGATCCTAATTCACTGGCCGTCGTTTTACA
ACGTCGTGACTGGGAAAACCCTGGCGTTACCCAACTTAATCGCCTTGCAGCACATCCCCCTTTCGCCAGC
TGGCGTAATAGCGAAGAGGCCCGCACCGATCGCCCTTCCCAACAGTTGCGCAGCCTGAATGGCGAATGGC
GCCTGATGCGGTATTTTCTCCTTACGCATCTGTGCGGTATTTCACACCGCATATGGTGCACTCTCAGTAC
AATCTGCTCTGANGCCNCAANTTAANCAGCCCGACCCCGCAACACCGCTGANCGCCCTGACGGNTTGTCT
GNCCCNGNN
